Addgene plasmid #127350: pENTR_L1-YFP-Turbo-L2
Purpose: gateway entry vector for making N-terminal YFP-TurboID fusions with nuclear and non-nuclear proteins
Depositing lab: Dominique Bergmann. Depositing organization: Stanford University. Publication: Proximity labeling of protein complexes and cell type-specific organellar proteomes in Arabidopsis enabled by TurboID. Mair A, Xu SL, Branon TC, Ting AY, Bergmann DC. Elife. 2019 Sep 19;8. pii: 47864. doi: 10.7554/eLife.47864. PubMed 31535972.
Backbone
  Vector backbone: pENTR
  Total vector size (bp): 4358
  Vector type: gateway entry vector
Growth in bacteria
  Bacterial resistance: Kanamycin, 50 μg/mL
  Growth temperature: 37°C
  Growth strain: DH5alpha
  Copy number: High Copy
Gene/Insert
  Gene/Insert name: TurboID (BirA mutant)
  Species: BirA from E. coli, codon optimized for human and mutated
  Insert size (bp): 957
  Mutation: Q65P, I87V, R118S, E140K, Q141R, S150G, L151P, V160A, T192A, K194I, M209V, M241T, S263P, I305V
  Promoter: no promoter
  Tag / fusion protein: YFP (N terminal on insert); GS linker (N terminal on insert); V5 (N terminal on insert); GS linker (C terminal on insert)
  Cloning method: Unknown
  Sequencing primers: 5′ M13 fw; 3′ M13 rv
Resource information
  A portion of this plasmid was derived from a plasmid made by: TurboID was obtained from Alice Ting's lab at Stanford University (cloned from V5-hBirA-Turbo-NES_pCDNA3, Addgene catalog #107169).
Terms and licenses: Academic/Nonprofit Terms; Industry Terms: Not Available to Industry
How to cite: pENTR_L1-YFP-Turbo-L2 was a gift from Dominique Bergmann (Addgene plasmid # 127350 ; http://n2t.net/addgene:127350 ; RRID:Addgene_127350)
