[The description below was written by a language model from this plasmid's Addgene catalogue record and pLannotate feature annotations shown in this document.]
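Description:
pENTR_L1-YFP-Turbo-L2 is a Gateway entry vector of about 4.36 kb built on the pENTR backbone and maintained in E. coli. It replicates at high copy from a ColE1/pUC-type origin and is selected with kanamycin through an aph(3')-Ia resistance gene. The usual pENTR housekeeping elements are present: rrnB T1 and T2 transcription terminators upstream of the cloning region, which shield the insert from read-through transcription, a T7 promoter lying outside attL2 in reverse orientation, and short lacI and lacZα remnants that have no functional role.

The payload sits between attL1 and attL2 and has no promoter of its own, so expression depends on the destination vector. It is a single fusion cassette consisting of EYFP, a GS linker, a V5 epitope, TurboID and a trailing GS linker. TurboID is a 957 bp, human-codon-optimised E. coli BirA biotin ligase carrying fourteen substitutions that give it fast, promiscuous biotinylation activity. It was subcloned from an earlier V5-TurboID-NES mammalian expression plasmid. An LR recombination moves the attL-flanked cassette into a destination vector, and the stated purpose is to build N-terminal YFP-TurboID fusions to nuclear or non-nuclear proteins of interest; the record does not detail how the partner protein is joined. In such fusions, YFP reports localisation, V5 allows immunodetection, and TurboID biotinylates neighbouring proteins for proximity-labelling proteomics, which the associated work applied in Arabidopsis. The two feature tables, from the depositor's sequence and the repository's sequencing result, differ by a few bases in length and in start coordinate but show the same features in the same arrangement.
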