Features (pLannotate 1.2.2; 11 found; start..end, strand, type, name):
      1..717     +  CDS            EYFP: EYFP is a basic (constitutively fluorescent) green/yellow fluorescent protein published in 1996, derived from Aequorea victoria. It is reported to be a very rapidly-maturing weak dimer with high acid sensitivity.
    808..1764    +  CDS            TurboID: mutant of the E. coli biotin ligase BioID engineered for improved catalytic efficiency (Branon et al., 2018)
   1799..1898    -  protein_bind   attL2: mutant version of attL; recombination site for the Gateway® LR reaction LR Clonase™
   1916..1934    -  promoter       T7 promoter: promoter for bacteriophage T7 RNA polymerase
   2068..2877    +  CDS            KanR: aminoglycoside phosphotransferase; aph(3')-Ia; confers resistance to kanamycin in bacteria or G418 (Geneticin®) in eukaryotes
   3024..3612    +  rep_origin     ori: high-copy-number ColE1/pMB1/pBR322/pUC origin of replication
   3795..3887    +  CDS            lacI (fragment): lac repressor; lacI; The lac repressor binds to the lac operator to inhibit transcription in E. coli. This inhibition can be relieved by adding lactose or isopropyl-β-D-thiogalactopyranoside (IPTG).
   3942..3969    -  terminator     rrnB T2 terminator: transcription terminator T2 from the E. coli rrnB gene
   4101..4144    +  terminator     rrnB T1 terminator: Escherichia coli rrnB; transcription terminator T1 from the E. coli rrnB gene
   4191..4227    -  CDS            lacZα (fragment): LacZα fragment of β-galactosidase; lacZ fragment
   4243..4342    +  protein_bind   attL1: mutant version of attL; recombination site for the Gateway® LR reaction LR Clonase™
>Addgene plasmid #127350 | pENTR_L1-YFP-Turbo-L2 | depositor full sequence | sequence record 243651 | pENTR_L1-YFP-Turbo-L2 sequence 4358 bps
ATGGTGAGCAAGGGCGAGGAGCTGTTCACCGGGGTGGTGCCCATCCTGGTCGAGCTGGACGGCGACGTAA
ACGGCCACAAGTTCAGCGTGTCCGGCGAGGGCGAGGGCGATGCCACCTACGGCAAGCTGACCCTGAAGTT
CATCTGCACCACCGGCAAGCTGCCCGTGCCCTGGCCCACCCTCGTGACCACCTTCGGCTACGGCCTGCAG
TGCTTCGCCCGCTACCCCGACCACATGAAGCAGCACGACTTCTTCAAGTCCGCCATGCCCGAAGGCTACG
TCCAGGAGCGCACCATCTTCTTCAAGGACGACGGCAACTACAAGACCCGCGCCGAGGTGAAGTTCGAGGG
CGACACCCTGGTGAACCGCATCGAGCTGAAGGGCATCGACTTCAAGGAGGACGGCAACATCCTGGGGCAC
AAGCTGGAGTACAACTACAACAGCCACAACGTCTATATCATGGCCGACAAGCAGAAGAACGGCATCAAGG
TGAACTTCAAGATCCGCCACAACATCGAGGACGGCAGCGTGCAGCTCGCCGACCACTACCAGCAGAACAC
CCCCATCGGCGACGGCCCCGTGCTGCTGCCCGACAACCACTACCTGAGCTACCAGTCCGCCCTGAGCAAA
GACCCCAACGAGAAGCGCGATCACATGGTCCTGCTGGAGTTCGTGACCGCCGCCGGGATCACTCTCGGCA
TGGACGAGCTGTACAAGAAGGGTGGGCGCGCCGGTGGAGGCGGTTCAGGAGGTGGCATGGGCAAGCCCAT
CCCCAACCCCCTGCTGGGCCTGGACAGCACCGCTAGCAAAGACAATACTGTGCCTCTGAAGCTGATCGCT
CTCCTGGCTAATGGCGAGTTCCATAGTGGCGAACAGCTGGGAGAAACCCTGGGCATGTCCAGGGCCGCTA
TCAACAAGCACATTCAGACTCTGCGCGACTGGGGCGTGGACGTGTTCACCGTGCCCGGAAAGGGCTACTC
TCTGCCCGAGCCTATCCCGCTGCTGAACGCTAAACAGATTCTGGGACAGCTGGACGGCGGGAGCGTGGCA
GTCCTGCCTGTGGTCGACTCCACCAATCAGTACCTGCTGGATCGAATCGGCGAGCTGAAGAGTGGGGATG
CTTGCATTGCAGAATATCAGCAGGCAGGGAGAGGAAGCAGAGGGAGGAAATGGTTCTCTCCTTTTGGAGC
TAACCTGTACCTGAGTATGTTTTGGCGCCTGAAGCGGGGACCAGCAGCAATCGGCCTGGGCCCGGTCATC
GGAATTGTCATGGCAGAAGCGCTGCGAAAGCTGGGAGCAGACAAGGTGCGAGTCAAATGGCCCAATGACC
TGTATCTGCAGGATAGAAAGCTGGCAGGCATCCTGGTGGAGCTGGCCGGAATAACAGGCGATGCTGCACA
GATCGTCATTGGCGCCGGGATTAACGTGGCTATGAGGCGCGTGGAGGAAAGCGTGGTCAATCAGGGCTGG
ATCACACTGCAGGAAGCAGGGATTAACCTGGACAGGAATACTCTGGCCGCTACGCTGATCCGAGAGCTGC
GGGCAGCCCTGGAACTGTTCGAGCAGGAAGGCCTGGCTCCATATCTGCCACGGTGGGAGAAGCTGGATAA
CTTCATCAATAGACCCGTGAAGCTGATCATTGGGGACAAAGAGATTTTCGGGATTAGCCGGGGGATTGAT
AAACAGGGAGCCCTGCTGCTGGAACAGGACGGAGTTATCAAACCCTGGATGGGCGGAGAAATCAGTCTGC
GGTCTGCCGAAAAGGGAGGCGGTGGAAGCGGCGGAGGTGGGCGCGCCGACCCAGCTTTCTTGTACAAAGT
TGGCATTATAAGAAAGCATTGCTTATCAATTTGTTGCAACGAACAGGTCACTATCAGTCAAAATAAAATC
ATTATTTGCCATCCAGCTGATATCCCCTATAGTGAGTCGTATTACATGGTCATAGCTGTTTCCTGGCAGC
TCTGGCCCGTGTCTCAAAATCTCTGATGTTACATTGCACAAGATAAAAATATATCATCATGAACAATAAA
ACTGTCTGCTTACATAAACAGTAATACAAGGGGTGTTATGAGCCATATTCAACGGGAAACGTCGAGGCCG
CGATTAAATTCCAACATGGATGCTGATTTATATGGGTATAAATGGGCTCGCGATAATGTCGGGCAATCAG
GTGCGACAATCTATCGCTTGTATGGGAAGCCCGATGCGCCAGAGTTGTTTCTGAAACATGGCAAAGGTAG
CGTTGCCAATGATGTTACAGATGAGATGGTCAGACTAAACTGGCTGACGGAATTTATGCCTCTTCCGACC
ATCAAGCATTTTATCCGTACTCCTGATGATGCATGGTTACTCACCACTGCGATCCCCGGAAAAACAGCAT
TCCAGGTATTAGAAGAATATCCTGATTCAGGTGAAAATATTGTTGATGCGCTGGCAGTGTTCCTGCGCCG
GTTGCATTCGATTCCTGTTTGTAATTGTCCTTTTAACAGCGATCGCGTATTTCGTCTCGCTCAGGCGCAA
TCACGAATGAATAACGGTTTGGTTGATGCGAGTGATTTTGATGACGAGCGTAATGGCTGGCCTGTTGAAC
AAGTCTGGAAAGAAATGCATAAACTTTTGCCATTCTCACCGGATTCAGTCGTCACTCATGGTGATTTCTC
ACTTGATAACCTTATTTTTGACGAGGGGAAATTAATAGGTTGTATTGATGTTGGACGAGTCGGAATCGCA
GACCGATACCAGGATCTTGCCATCCTATGGAACTGCCTCGGTGAGTTTTCTCCTTCATTACAGAAACGGC
TTTTTCAAAAATATGGTATTGATAATCCTGATATGAATAAATTGCAGTTTCATTTGATGCTCGATGAGTT
TTTCTAATCAGAATTGGTTAATTGGTTGTAACACTGGCAGAGCATTACGCTGACTTGACGGGACGGCGCA
AGCTCATGACCAAAATCCCTTAACGTGAGTTACGCGTCGTTCCACTGAGCGTCAGACCCCGTAGAAAAGA
TCAAAGGATCTTCTTGAGATCCTTTTTTTCTGCGCGTAATCTGCTGCTTGCAAACAAAAAAACCACCGCT
ACCAGCGGTGGTTTGTTTGCCGGATCAAGAGCTACCAACTCTTTTTCCGAAGGTAACTGGCTTCAGCAGA
GCGCAGATACCAAATACTGTCCTTCTAGTGTAGCCGTAGTTAGGCCACCACTTCAAGAACTCTGTAGCAC
CGCCTACATACCTCGCTCTGCTAATCCTGTTACCAGTGGCTGCTGCCAGTGGCGATAAGTCGTGTCTTAC
CGGGTTGGACTCAAGACGATAGTTACCGGATAAGGCGCAGCGGTCGGGCTGAACGGGGGGTTCGTGCACA
CAGCCCAGCTTGGAGCGAACGACCTACACCGAACTGAGATACCTACAGCGTGAGCATTGAGAAAGCGCCA
CGCTTCCCGAAGGGAGAAAGGCGGACAGGTATCCGGTAAGCGGCAGGGTCGGAACAGGAGAGCGCACGAG
GGAGCTTCCAGGGGGAAACGCCTGGTATCTTTATAGTCCTGTCGGGTTTCGCCACCTCTGACTTGAGCGT
CGATTTTTGTGATGCTCGTCAGGGGGGCGGAGCCTATGGAAAAACGCCAGCAACGCGGCCTTTTTACGGT
TCCTGGCCTTTTGCTGGCCTTTTGCTCACATGTTCTTTCCTGCGTTATCCCCTGATTCTGTGGATAACCG
TATTACCGCCTTTGAGTGAGCTGATACCGCTCGCCGCAGCCGAACGACCGAGCGCAGCGAGTCAGTGAGC
GAGGAAGCGGAAGAGCGCCCAATACGCAAACCGCCTCTCCCCGCGCGTTGGCCGATTCATTAATGCAGCT
GGCACGACAGGTTTCCCGACTGGAAAGCGGGCAGTGAGCGCAACGCAATTAATACGCGTACCGCTAGCCA
GGAAGAGTTTGTAGAAACGCAAAAAGGCCATCCGTCAGGATGGCCTTCTGCTTAGTTTGATGCCTGGCAG
TTTATGGCGGGCGTCCTGCCCGCCACCCTCCGGGCCGTTGCTTCACAACGTTCAAATCCGCTCCCGGCGG
ATTTGTCCTACTCAGGAGAGCGTTCACCGACAAACAACAGATAAAACGAAAGGCCCAGTCTTCCGACTGA
GCCTTTCGTTTTATTTGATGCCTGGCAGTTCCCTACTCTCGCGTTAACGCTAGCATGGATGTTTTCCCAG
TCACGACGTTGTAAAACGACGGCCAGTCTTAAGCTCGGGCCCCAAATAATGATTTTATTTTGACTGATAG
TGACCTGTTCGTTGCAACAAATTGATGAGCAATGCTTTTTTATAATGCCAACTTTGTACAAAAAAGCAGG
CTCCGCGGCCGCCCCCTT
