Features (pLannotate 1.2.2; 11 found; start..end, strand, type, name):
     33..132     +  protein_bind   attL1: mutant version of attL; recombination site for the Gateway® LR reaction LR Clonase™
    153..869     +  CDS            EYFP: EYFP is a basic (constitutively fluorescent) green/yellow fluorescent protein published in 1996, derived from Aequorea victoria. It is reported to be a very rapidly-maturing weak dimer with high acid sensitivity.
    963..1919    +  CDS            TurboID: mutant of the E. coli biotin ligase BioID engineered for improved catalytic efficiency (Branon et al., 2018)
   1954..2053    -  protein_bind   attL2: mutant version of attL; recombination site for the Gateway® LR reaction LR Clonase™
   2071..2089    -  promoter       T7 promoter: promoter for bacteriophage T7 RNA polymerase
   2223..3032    +  CDS            KanR: aminoglycoside phosphotransferase; aph(3')-Ia; confers resistance to kanamycin in bacteria or G418 (Geneticin®) in eukaryotes
   3179..3767    +  rep_origin     ori: high-copy-number ColE1/pMB1/pBR322/pUC origin of replication
   3950..4042    +  CDS            lacI (fragment): lac repressor; lacI; The lac repressor binds to the lac operator to inhibit transcription in E. coli. This inhibition can be relieved by adding lactose or isopropyl-β-D-thiogalactopyranoside (IPTG).
   4097..4124    -  terminator     rrnB T2 terminator: transcription terminator T2 from the E. coli rrnB gene
   4256..4299    +  terminator     rrnB T1 terminator: Escherichia coli rrnB; transcription terminator T1 from the E. coli rrnB gene
   4346..17      -  CDS            lacZα (fragment) (across the origin): LacZα fragment of β-galactosidase; lacZ fragment
>Addgene plasmid #127350 | pENTR_L1-YFP-Turbo-L2 | addgene full sequence | sequence record 246303 | Addgene NGS Result
GTAAAACGACGGCCAGTCTTAAGCTCGGGCCCCAAATAATGATTTTATTTTGACTGATAGTGACCTGTTC
GTTGCAACAAATTGATGAGCAATGCTTTTTTATAATGCCAACTTTGTACAAAAAAGCAGGCTCCGCGGCC
GCCCCCTTCACCATGGTGAGCAAGGGCGAGGAGCTGTTCACCGGGGTGGTGCCCATCCTGGTCGAGCTGG
ACGGCGACGTAAACGGCCACAAGTTCAGCGTGTCCGGCGAGGGCGAGGGCGATGCCACCTACGGCAAGCT
GACCCTGAAGTTCATCTGCACCACCGGCAAGCTGCCCGTGCCCTGGCCCACCCTCGTGACCACCTTCGGC
TACGGCCTGCAGTGCTTCGCCCGCTACCCCGACCACATGAAGCAGCACGACTTCTTCAAGTCCGCCATGC
CCGAAGGCTACGTCCAGGAGCGCACCATCTTCTTCAAGGACGACGGCAACTACAAGACCCGCGCCGAGGT
GAAGTTCGAGGGCGACACCCTGGTGAACCGCATCGAGCTGAAGGGCATCGACTTCAAGGAGGACGGCAAC
ATCCTGGGGCACAAGCTGGAGTACAACTACAACAGCCACAACGTCTATATCATGGCCGACAAGCAGAAGA
ACGGCATCAAGGTGAACTTCAAGATCCGCCACAACATCGAGGACGGCAGCGTGCAGCTCGCCGACCACTA
CCAGCAGAACACCCCCATCGGCGACGGCCCCGTGCTGCTGCCCGACAACCACTACCTGAGCTACCAGTCC
GCCCTGAGCAAAGACCCCAACGAGAAGCGCGATCACATGGTCCTGCTGGAGTTCGTGACCGCCGCCGGGA
TCACTCTCGGCATGGACGAGCTGTACAAGGCTAAGGGTGGGCGCGCCGGTGGAGGCGGTTCAGGAGGTGG
CATGGGCAAGCCCATCCCCAACCCCCTGCTGGGCCTGGACAGCACCGCTAGCAAAGACAATACTGTGCCT
CTGAAGCTGATCGCTCTCCTGGCTAATGGCGAGTTCCATAGTGGCGAACAGCTGGGAGAAACCCTGGGCA
TGTCCAGGGCCGCTATCAACAAGCACATTCAGACTCTGCGCGACTGGGGCGTGGACGTGTTCACCGTGCC
CGGAAAGGGCTACTCTCTGCCCGAGCCTATCCCGCTGCTGAACGCTAAACAGATTCTGGGACAGCTGGAC
GGCGGGAGCGTGGCAGTCCTGCCTGTGGTCGACTCCACCAATCAGTACCTGCTGGATCGAATCGGCGAGC
TGAAGAGTGGGGATGCTTGCATTGCAGAATATCAGCAGGCAGGGAGAGGAAGCAGAGGGAGGAAATGGTT
CTCTCCTTTTGGAGCTAACCTGTACCTGAGTATGTTTTGGCGCCTGAAGCGGGGACCAGCAGCAATCGGC
CTGGGCCCGGTCATCGGAATTGTCATGGCAGAAGCGCTGCGAAAGCTGGGAGCAGACAAGGTGCGAGTCA
AATGGCCCAATGACCTGTATCTGCAGGATAGAAAGCTGGCAGGCATCCTGGTGGAGCTGGCCGGAATAAC
AGGCGATGCTGCACAGATCGTCATTGGCGCCGGGATTAACGTGGCTATGAGGCGCGTGGAGGAAAGCGTG
GTCAATCAGGGCTGGATCACACTGCAGGAAGCAGGGATTAACCTGGACAGGAATACTCTGGCCGCTACGC
TGATCCGAGAGCTGCGGGCAGCCCTGGAACTGTTCGAGCAGGAAGGCCTGGCTCCATATCTGCCACGGTG
GGAGAAGCTGGATAACTTCATCAATAGACCCGTGAAGCTGATCATTGGGGACAAAGAGATTTTCGGGATT
AGCCGGGGGATTGATAAACAGGGAGCCCTGCTGCTGGAACAGGACGGAGTTATCAAACCCTGGATGGGCG
GAGAAATCAGTCTGCGGTCTGCCGAAAAGGGAGGCGGTGGAAGCGGCGGAGGTGGGCGCGCCGACCCAGC
TTTCTTGTACAAAGTTGGCATTATAAGAAAGCATTGCTTATCAATTTGTTGCAACGAACAGGTCACTATC
AGTCAAAATAAAATCATTATTTGCCATCCAGCTGATATCCCCTATAGTGAGTCGTATTACATGGTCATAG
CTGTTTCCTGGCAGCTCTGGCCCGTGTCTCAAAATCTCTGATGTTACATTGCACAAGATAAAAATATATC
ATCATGAACAATAAAACTGTCTGCTTACATAAACAGTAATACAAGGGGTGTTATGAGCCATATTCAACGG
GAAACGTCGAGGCCGCGATTAAATTCCAACATGGATGCTGATTTATATGGGTATAAATGGGCTCGCGATA
ATGTCGGGCAATCAGGTGCGACAATCTATCGCTTGTATGGGAAGCCCGATGCGCCAGAGTTGTTTCTGAA
ACATGGCAAAGGTAGCGTTGCCAATGATGTTACAGATGAGATGGTCAGACTAAACTGGCTGACGGAATTT
ATGCCTCTTCCGACCATCAAGCATTTTATCCGTACTCCTGATGATGCATGGTTACTCACCACTGCGATCC
CCGGAAAAACAGCATTCCAGGTATTAGAAGAATATCCTGATTCAGGTGAAAATATTGTTGATGCGCTGGC
AGTGTTCCTGCGCCGGTTGCATTCGATTCCTGTTTGTAATTGTCCTTTTAACAGCGATCGCGTATTTCGT
CTCGCTCAGGCGCAATCACGAATGAATAACGGTTTGGTTGATGCGAGTGATTTTGATGACGAGCGTAATG
GCTGGCCTGTTGAACAAGTCTGGAAAGAAATGCATAAACTTTTGCCATTCTCACCGGATTCAGTCGTCAC
TCATGGTGATTTCTCACTTGATAACCTTATTTTTGACGAGGGGAAATTAATAGGTTGTATTGATGTTGGA
CGAGTCGGAATCGCAGACCGATACCAGGATCTTGCCATCCTATGGAACTGCCTCGGTGAGTTTTCTCCTT
CATTACAGAAACGGCTTTTTCAAAAATATGGTATTGATAATCCTGATATGAATAAATTGCAGTTTCATTT
GATGCTCGATGAGTTTTTCTAATCAGAATTGGTTAATTGGTTGTAACACTGGCAGAGCATTACGCTGACT
TGACGGGACGGCGCAAGCTCATGACCAAAATCCCTTAACGTGAGTTACGCGTCGTTCCACTGAGCGTCAG
ACCCCGTAGAAAAGATCAAAGGATCTTCTTGAGATCCTTTTTTTCTGCGCGTAATCTGCTGCTTGCAAAC
AAAAAAACCACCGCTACCAGCGGTGGTTTGTTTGCCGGATCAAGAGCTACCAACTCTTTTTCCGAAGGTA
ACTGGCTTCAGCAGAGCGCAGATACCAAATACTGTTCTTCTAGTGTAGCCGTAGTTAGGCCACCACTTCA
AGAACTCTGTAGCACCGCCTACATACCTCGCTCTGCTAATCCTGTTACCAGTGGCTGCTGCCAGTGGCGA
TAAGTCGTGTCTTACCGGGTTGGACTCAAGACGATAGTTACCGGATAAGGCGCAGCGGTCGGGCTGAACG
GGGGGTTCGTGCACACAGCCCAGCTTGGAGCGAACGACCTACACCGAACTGAGATACCTACAGCGTGAGC
TATGAGAAAGCGCCACGCTTCCCGAAGGGAGAAAGGCGGACAGGTATCCGGTAAGCGGCAGGGTCGGAAC
AGGAGAGCGCACGAGGGAGCTTCCAGGGGGAAACGCCTGGTATCTTTATAGTCCTGTCGGGTTTCGCCAC
CTCTGACTTGAGCGTCGATTTTTGTGATGCTCGTCAGGGGGGCGGAGCCTATGGAAAAACGCCAGCAACG
CGGCCTTTTTACGGTTCCTGGCCTTTTGCTGGCCTTTTGCTCACATGTTCTTTCCTGCGTTATCCCCTGA
TTCTGTGGATAACCGTATTACCGCCTTTGAGTGAGCTGATACCGCTCGCCGCAGCCGAACGACCGAGCGC
AGCGAGTCAGTGAGCGAGGAAGCGGAAGAGCGCCCAATACGCAAACCGCCTCTCCCCGCGCGTTGGCCGA
TTCATTAATGCAGCTGGCACGACAGGTTTCCCGACTGGAAAGCGGGCAGTGAGCGCAACGCAATTAATAC
GCGTACCGCTAGCCAGGAAGAGTTTGTAGAAACGCAAAAAGGCCATCCGTCAGGATGGCCTTCTGCTTAG
TTTGATGCCTGGCAGTTTATGGCGGGCGTCCTGCCCGCCACCCTCCGGGCCGTTGCTTCACAACGTTCAA
ATCCGCTCCCGGCGGATTTGTCCTACTCAGGAGAGCGTTCACCGACAAACAACAGATAAAACGAAAGGCC
CAGTCTTCCGACTGAGCCTTTCGTTTTATTTGATGCCTGGCAGTTCCCTACTCTCGCGTTAACGCTAGCA
TGGATGTTTTCCCAGTCACGACGTT
